>Addgene plasmid #60554 | pcDNA3.1-Cry2FL-VP64 | depositor full sequence | sequence record 97053 | pcDNA3.1-Cry2FL-VP64 sequence 7541 bps
GACGGATCGGGAGATCTCCCGATCCCCTATGGTGCACTCTCAGTACAATCTGCTCTGATGCCGCATAGTT
AAGCCAGTATCTGCTCCCTGCTTGTGTGTTGGAGGTCGCTGAGTAGTGCGCGAGCAAAATTTAAGCTACA
ACAAGGCAAGGCTTGACCGACAATTGCATGAAGAATCTGCTTAGGGTTAGGCGTTTTGCGCTGCTTCGCG
ATGTACGGGCCAGATATACGCGTTGACATTGATTATTGACTAGTTATTAATAGTAATCAATTACGGGGTC
ATTAGTTCATAGCCCATATATGGAGTTCCGCGTTACATAACTTACGGTAAATGGCCCGCCTGGCTGACCG
CCCAACGACCCCCGCCCATTGACGTCAATAATGACGTATGTTCCCATAGTAACGCCAATAGGGACTTTCC
ATTGACGTCAATGGGTGGAGTATTTACGGTAAACTGCCCACTTGGCAGTACATCAAGTGTATCATATGCC
AAGTACGCCCCCTATTGACGTCAATGACGGTAAATGGCCCGCCTGGCATTATGCCCAGTACATGACCTTA
TGGGACTTTCCTACTTGGCAGTACATCTACGTATTAGTCATCGCTATTACCATGGTGATGCGGTTTTGGC
AGTACATCAATGGGCGTGGATAGCGGTTTGACTCACGGGGATTTCCAAGTCTCCACCCCATTGACGTCAA
TGGGAGTTTGTTTTGGCACCAAAATCAACGGGACTTTCCAAAATGTCGTAACAACTCCGCCCCATTGACG
CAAATGGGCGGTAGGCGTGTACGGTGGGAGGTCTATATAAGCAGAGCTCTCTGGCTAACTAGAGAACCCA
CTGCTTACTGGCTTATCGAAATTAATACGACTCACTATAGGGAGACCCAAGCTGGCTAGCGCCATGGACT
ACAAAGACCATGACGGTGATTATAAAGATCATGACATCGATTACAAGGATGACGATGACAAGATGGCCCC
CAAGAAGAAGAGGAAGGTGGGCCGCATGAAGATGGACAAAAAGACTATAGTTTGGTTTAGAAGAGACCTA
AGGATTGAGGATAATCCTGCATTAGCAGCAGCTGCTCACGAAGGATCTGTTTTTCCTGTCTTCATTTGGT
GTCCTGAAGAAGAAGGACAGTTTTATCCTGGAAGAGCTTCAAGATGGTGGATGAAACAATCACTTGCTCA
CTTATCTCAATCCTTGAAGGCTCTTGGATCTGACCTCACTTTAATCAAAACCCACAACACGATTTCAGCG
ATCTTGGATTGTATCCGCGTTACCGGTGCTACAAAAGTCGTCTTTAACCACCTCTATGATCCTGTTTCGT
TAGTTCGGGACCATACCGTAAAGGAGAAGCTGGTGGAACGTGGGATCTCTGTGCAAAGCTACAATGGAGA
TCTATTGTATGAACCGTGGGAGATATACTGCGAAAAGGGCAAACCTTTTACGAGTTTCAATTCTTACTGG
AAGAAATGCTTAGATATGTCGATTGAATCCGTTATGCTTCCTCCTCCTTGGCGGTTGATGCCAATAACTG
CAGCGGCTGAAGCGATTTGGGCGTGTTCGATTGAAGAACTAGGGCTGGAGAATGAGGCCGAGAAACCGAG
CAATGCGTTGTTAACTAGAGCTTGGTCTCCAGGATGGAGCAATGCTGATAAGTTACTAAATGAGTTCATC
GAGAAGCAGTTGATAGATTATGCAAAGAACAGCAAGAAAGTTGTTGGGAATTCTACTTCACTACTTTCTC
CGTATCTCCATTTCGGGGAAATAAGCGTCAGACACGTTTTCCAGTGTGCCCGGATGAAACAAATTATATG
GGCAAGAGATAAGAACAGTGAAGGAGAAGAAAGTGCAGATCTTTTTCTTAGGGGAATCGGTTTAAGAGAG
TATTCTCGGTATATATGTTTCAACTTCCCGTTTACTCACGAGCAATCGTTGTTGAGTCATCTTCGGTTTT
TCCCTTGGGATGCTGATGTTGATAAGTTCAAGGCCTGGAGACAAGGCAGGACCGGTTATCCGTTGGTGGA
TGCCGGAATGAGAGAGCTTTGGGCTACCGGATGGATGCATAACAGAATAAGAGTGATTGTTTCAAGCTTT
GCTGTGAAGTTTCTTCTCCTTCCATGGAAATGGGGAATGAAGTATTTCTGGGATACACTTTTGGATGCTG
ATTTGGAATGTGACATCCTTGGCTGGCAGTATATCTCTGGGAGTATCCCCGATGGCCACGAGCTTGATCG
CTTGGACAATCCCGCGTTACAAGGCGCCAAATATGACCCAGAAGGTGAGTACATAAGGCAATGGCTTCCC
GAGCTTGCGAGATTGCCAACTGAATGGATCCATCATCCATGGGACGCTCCTTTAACCGTACTCAAAGCTT
CTGGTGTGGAACTCGGAACAAACTATGCGAAACCCATTGTAGACATCGACACAGCTCGTGAGCTACTAGC
TAAAGCTATTTCAAGAACCCGTGAAGCACAGATCATGATCGGAGCAGCACCTGATGAGATTGTAGCAGAT
AGCTTCGAGGCCTTAGGGGCTAATACCATTAAAGAACCTGGTCTTTGCCCATCTGTGTCTTCTAATGACC
AACAAGTACCTTCGGCTGTTCGTTACAACGGGTCAAAGAGAGTGAAACCTGAGGAAGAAGAAGAGAGAGA
CATGAAGAAATCTAGGGGATTCGATGAAAGGGAGTTGTTTTCGACTGCTGAATCTTCTTCTTCTTCGAGT
GTGTTTTTCGTTTCGCAGTCTTGCTCGTTGGCATCAGAAGGGAAGAATCTGGAAGGTATTCAAGATTCAT
CTGATCAGATTACTACAAGTTTGGGAAAAAATGGTTGCAAACCAATTGCCGGATCCAAGGCTAGCCCGAA
AAAGAAACGCAAAGTTGGGCGCGCCGACGCGCTGGACGATTTCGATCTCGACATGCTGGGTTCTGATGCC
CTCGATGACTTTGACCTGGATATGTTGGGAAGCGACGCATTGGATGACTTTGATCTGGACATGCTCGGCT
CCGATGCTCTGGACGATTTCGATCTCGATATGTTAATTAACTACCCGTACGACGTTCCGGACTACGCTTC
TTGAATCGGTAGGAATTCGCGGCCGTCTAGACTTAAGTTTAAACCGCTGATCAGCCTCGACTGTGCCTTC
TAGTTGCCAGCCATCTGTTGTTTGCCCCTCCCCCGTGCCTTCCTTGACCCTGGAAGGTGCCACTCCCACT
GTCCTTTCCTAATAAAATGAGGAAATTGCATCGCATTGTCTGAGTAGGTGTCATTCTATTCTGGGGGGTG
GGGTGGGGCAGGACAGCAAGGGGGAGGATTGGGAAGACAATAGCAGGCATGCTGGGGATGCGGTGGGCTC
TATGGCTTCTGAGGCGGAAAGAACCAGCTGGGGCTCTAGGGGGTATCCCC
[124 nt withheld, positions 3411-3534]
C
[91 nt withheld, positions 3536-3626]
A
[49 nt withheld, positions 3628-3676]
CCTTTGACGTTGGAGTCCACGTTCTTT
[37 nt withheld, positions 3704-3740]
ACCCTATCTCGGTCTATTCTTTTGATTTATAAGGGATTTTGCCGATTTCGGCCTATTGGTTAAAAAATGA
GCTGATTTAACAAAAATTTAACGCGAATTAATTCTGTGGAATGTGTGTCAGTTAGGGTGTGGAAAGTCCC
CAGGCTCCCCAGCAGGCAGAAGTATGCAAAGCATGCATCTCAATTAGTCAGCAACCAGGTGTGGAAAGTC
CCCAGGCTCCCCAGCAGGCAGAAGTATGCAAAGCATGCATCTCAATTAGTCAGCAACCATAGTCCCGCCC
CTAACTCCGCCCATCCCGCCCCTAACTCCGCCCAGTTCCGCCCATTCTCCGCCCCATGGCTGACTAATTT
TTTTTATTTATGCAGAGGCCGAGGCCGCCTCTGCCTCTGAGCTATTCCAGAAGTAGTGAGGAGGCTTTTT
TGGAGGCCTAGGCTTTTGCAAAAAGCTCCCGGGAGCTTGTATATCCATTTTCGGATCTGATCAAGAGACA
GGATGAGGATCGTTTCGCATGATTGAACAAGATGGATTGCACGCAGGTTCTCCGGCCGCTTGGGTGGAGA
GGCTATTCGGCTATGACTGGGCACAACAGACAATCGGCTGCTCTGATGCCGCCGTGTTCCGGCTGTCAGC
GCAGGGGCGCCCGGTTCTTTTTGTCAAGACCGACCTGTCCGGTGCCCTGAATGAACTGCAGGACGAGGCA
GCGCGGCTATCGTGGCTGGCCACGACGGGCGTTCCTTGCGCAGCTGTGCTCGACGTTGTCACTGAAGCGG
GAAGGGACTGGCTGCTATTGGGCGAAGTGCCGGGGCAGGATCTCCTGTCATCTCACCTTGCTCCTGCCGA
GAAAGTATCCATCATGGCTGATGCAATGCGGCGGCTGCATACGCTTGATCCGGCTACCTGCCCATTCGAC
CACCAAGCGAAACATCGCATCGAGCGAGCACGTACTCGGATGGAAGCCGGTCTTGTCGATCAGGATGATC
TGGACGAAGAGCATCAGGGGCTCGCGCCAGCCGAACTGTTCGCCAGGCTCAAGGCGCGCATGCCCGACGG
CGAGGATCTCGTCGTGACCCATGGCGATGCCTGCTTGCCGAATATCATGGTGGAAAATGGCCGCTTTTCT
GGATTCATCGACTGTGGCCGGCTGGGTGTGGCGGACCGCTATCAGGACATAGCGTTGGCTACCCGTGATA
TTGCTGAAGAGCTTGGCGGCGAATGGGCTGACCGCTTCCTCGTGCTTTACGGTATCGCCGCTCCCGATTC
GCAGCGCATCGCCTTCTATCGCCTTCTTGACGAGTTCTTCTGAGCGGGACTCTGGGGTTCGAAATGACCG
ACCAAGCGACGCCCAACCTGCCATCACGAGATTTCGATTCCACCGCCGCCTTCTATGAAAGGTTGGGCTT
CGGAATCGTTTTCCGGGACGCCGGCTGGATGATCCTCCAGCGCGGGGATCTCATGCTGGAGTTCTTCGCC
CACCCCAACTTGTTTATTGCAGCTTATAATGGTTACAAATAAAGCAATAGCATCACAAATTTCACAAATA
AAGCATTTTTTTCACTGCATTCTAGTTGTGGTTTGTCCAAACTCATCAATGTATCTTATCATGTCTGTAT
ACCGTCGACCTCTAGCTAGAGCTTGGCGTAATCATGGTCATAGCTGTTTCCTGTGTGAAATTGTTATCCG
CTCACAATTCCACACAACATACGAGCCGGAAGCATAAAGTGTAAAGCCTGGGGTGCCTAATGAGTGAGCT
AACTCACATTAATTGCGTTGCGCTCACTGCCCGCTTTCCAGTCGGGAAACCTGTCGTGCCAGCTGCATTA
ATGAATCGGCCAACGCGCGGGGAGAGGCGGTTTGCGTATTGGGCGCTCTTCCGCTTCCTCGCTCACTGAC
TCGCTGCGCTCGGTCGTTCGGCTGCGGCGAGCGGTATCAGCTCACTCAAAGGCGGTAATACGGTTATCCA
CAGAATCAGGGGATAACGCAGGAAAGAACATGTGAGCAAAAGGCCAGCAAAAGGCCAGGAACCGTAAAAA
GGCCGCGTTGCTGGCGTTTTTCCATAGGCTCCGCCCCCCTGACGAGCATCACAAAAATCGACGCTCAAGT
CAGAGGTGGCGAAACCCGACAGGACTATAAAGATACCAGGCGTTTCCCCCTGGAAGCTCCCTCGTGCGCT
CTCCTGTTCCGACCCTGCCGCTTACCGGATACCTGTCCGCCTTTCTCCCTTCGGGAAGCGTGGCGCTTTC
TCATAGCTCACGCTGTAGGTATCTCAGTTCGGTGTAGGTCGTTCGCTCCAAGCTGGGCTGTGTGCACGAA
CCCCCCGTTCAGCCCGACCGCTGCGCCTTATCCGGTAACTATCGTCTTGAGTCCAACCCGGTAAGACACG
ACTTATCGCCACTGGCAGCAGCCACTGGTAACAGGATTAGCAGAGCGAGGTATGTAGGCGGTGCTACAGA
GTTCTTGAAGTGGTGGCCTAACTACGGCTACACTAGAAGAACAGTATTTGGTATCTGCGCTCTGCTGAAG
CCAGTTACCTTCGGAAAAAGAGTTGGTAGCTCTTGATCCGGCAAACAAACCACCGCTGGTAGCGGTTTTT
TTGTTTGCAAGCAGCAGATTACGCGCAGAAAAAAAGGATCTCAAGAAGATCCTTTGATCTTTTCTACGGG
GTCTGACGCTCAGTGGAACGAAAACTCACGTTAAGGGATTTTGGTCATGAGATTATCAAAAAGGATCTTC
ACCTAGATCCTTTTAAATTAAAAATGAAGTTTTAAATCAATCTAAAGTATATATGAGTAAACTTGGTCTG
ACAGTTACCAATGCTTAATCAGTGAGGCACCTATCTCAGCGATCTGTCTATTTCGTTCATCCATAGTTGC
CTGACTCCCCGTCGTGTAGATAACTACGATACGGGAGGGCTTACCATCTGGCCCCAGTGCTGCAATGATA
CCGCGAGACCCACGCTCACCGGCTCCAGATTTATCAGCAATAAACCAGCCAGCCGGAAGGGCCGAGCGCA
GAAGTGGTCCTGCAACTTTATCCGCCTCCATCCAGTCTATTAATTGTTGCCGGGAAGCTAGAGTAAGTAG
TTCGCCAGTTAATAGTTTGCGCAACGTTGTTGCCATTGCTACAGGCATCGTGGTGTCACGCTCGTCGTTT
GGTATGGCTTCATTCAGCTCCGGTTCCCAACGATCAAGGCGAGTTACATGATCCCCCATGTTGTGCAAAA
AAGCGGTTAGCTCCTTCGGTCCTCCGATCGTTGTCAGAAGTAAGTTGGCCGCAGTGTTATCACTCATGGT
TATGGCAGCACTGCATAATTCTCTTACTGTCATGCCATCCGTAAGATGCTTTTCTGTGACTGGTGAGTAC
TCAACCAAGTCATTCTGAGAATAGTGTATGCGGCGACCGAGTTGCTCTTGCCCGGCGTCAATACGGGATA
ATACCGCGCCACATAGCAGAACTTTAAAAGTGCTCATCATTGGAAAACGTTCTTCGGGGCGAAAACTCTC
AAGGATCTTACCGCTGTTGAGATCCAGTTCGATGTAACCCACTCGTGCACCCAACTGATCTTCAGCATCT
TTTACTTTCACCAGCGTTTCTGGGTGAGCAAAAACAGGAAGGCAAAATGCCGCAAAAAAGGGAATAAGGG
CGACACGGAAATGTTGAATACTCATACTCTTCCTTTTTCAATATTATTGAAGCATTTATCAGGGTTATTG
TCTCATGAGCGGATACATATTTGAATGTATTTAGAAAAATAAACAAATAGGGGTTCCGCGCACATTTCCC
CGAAAAGTGCCACCTGACGTC
Features (pLannotate 1.2.2; 22 found; start..end, strand, type, name):
     28..80      -  misc_feature   bom (fragment): basis of mobility region from pBR322
    235..614     +  enhancer       CMV enhancer: human cytomegalovirus immediate early enhancer
    615..818     +  promoter       CMV promoter: human cytomegalovirus (CMV) immediate early promoter
    814..847     +  LTR            5' LTR (truncated) (fragment): truncated 5' long terminal repeat (LTR) from HIV-1
    863..881     +  promoter       T7 promoter: promoter for bacteriophage T7 RNA polymerase
    907..972     +  CDS            3xFLAG: three tandem FLAG® epitope tags, followed by an enterokinase cleavage site
   1006..2499    +  CDS            CRY2PHR: N-terminal photolyase homology region of Arabidopsis thaliana cryptochrome 2 binds to CIB1 upon exposure to blue light (Kennedy et al., 2010)
   2896..3045    +  CDS            VP64: tetrameric repeat of the minimal activation domain of herpes simplex virus VP16 (Beerli et al., 1998)
   3141..3365    +  polyA_signal   bGH poly(A) signal: bovine growth hormone polyadenylation signal
   3369..3390    +  promoter       SV40 promoter (fragment): SV40 enhancer and early promoter
   3411..3839    +  rep_origin     f1 ori (sequence partly withheld): f1 bacteriophage origin of replication; arrow indicates direction of (+) strand synthesis
   3853..4182    +  promoter       SV40 promoter: SV40 enhancer and early promoter
   4249..5040    +  CDS            neo: KKA2_KLEPN - Also known as kan, nptII. Experimental evidence at protein level: Swiss-Prot protein existence level 1. Resistance to kanamycin, neomycin, paromomycin, ribostamycin, butirosin and gentamicin B. From Klebsiella pneumoniae.
   5064..5222    +  CDS            ble (fragment): BLE_KLEPN - Experimental evidence at protein level: Swiss-Prot protein existence level 1. Binding protein with a strong affinity to the bleomycin family of antibiotics. Binds to CL990; an antimitotic-antibiotic compound. From Klebsiella pneumoniae.
   5217..5338    +  polyA_signal   SV40 poly(A) signal: SV40 polyadenylation signal
   5411..5427    -  protein_bind   lac operator: The lac repressor binds to the lac operator to inhibit transcription in E. coli. This inhibition can be relieved by adding lactose or isopropyl-β-D-thiogalactopyranoside (IPTG). lac repressor encoded by lacI
   5435..5465    -  promoter       lac promoter: promoter for the E. coli lac operon
   5480..5501    -  protein_bind   CAP binding site: CAP binding activates transcription in the presence of cAMP. E. coli catabolite activator protein
   5514..5606    -  CDS            lacI (fragment): lac repressor; lacI; The lac repressor binds to the lac operator to inhibit transcription in E. coli. This inhibition can be relieved by adding lactose or isopropyl-β-D-thiogalactopyranoside (IPTG).
   5789..6374    -  rep_origin     ori: high-copy-number ColE1/pMB1/pBR322/pUC origin of replication
   6545..7405    -  CDS            AmpR: β-lactamase; bla; confers resistance to ampicillin, carbenicillin, and related antibiotics
   7406..7510    -  promoter       AmpR promoter: bla
