[The description below was written by a language model from this plasmid's Addgene catalogue record and pLannotate feature annotations shown in this document.]
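Description:
pcDNA3.1-Cry2FL-VP64 is a 7,541 bp mammalian expression plasmid built on the pcDNA3.1 backbone. It expresses a fusion of full-length Arabidopsis thaliana cryptochrome 2 (Cry2FL) to the VP64 transcriptional activation domain. It is propagated in E. coli as a high-copy plasmid through a ColE1/pUC-type origin with ampicillin selection (AmpR under its own bla promoter), and it also carries an f1 phage origin. For selection in mammalian cells, an SV40 enhancer/early promoter drives a neomycin phosphotransferase gene, terminated by an SV40 polyadenylation signal, which confers G418 resistance. The short bom, HIV-1 LTR, ble, lacI and lac promoter/operator hits in the automated annotation are fragments that appear to be backbone remnants or partial matches rather than working parts.

The roughly 2.2 kb insert sits downstream of the human CMV immediate-early enhancer and promoter, with a T7 promoter just upstream of the coding region, and ends in the bovine growth hormone polyadenylation signal. The catalogue lists an N-terminal FLAG tag (annotated as 3xFLAG) and SV40 NLS, followed by Cry2 and VP64, then a C-terminal SV40 NLS and HA tag. The NLS and HA elements are not picked up in the feature table. The annotation labels only the photolyase homology region (CRY2PHR). The unannotated stretch between it and VP64 is consistent with the remaining C-terminal portion of the full-length protein.

Cry2 binds its partner CIB1 under blue light, so this construct supplies the activator half of a light-inducible dimerisation pair. The associated publication describes a light-inducible CRISPR-Cas9 system for activating endogenous genes. In such a system, illumination would recruit VP64 to a DNA-targeting component fused to the CIB1 partner, which is supplied from a separate plasmid.
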