Addgene plasmid #60554: pcDNA3.1-Cry2FL-VP64
Purpose: Expresses Cry2FL-VP64 in mammalian cells
Depositing lab: Charles Gersbach. Depositing organization: Duke University. Publication: A light-inducible CRISPR-Cas9 system for control of endogenous gene activation. Polstein LR, Gersbach CA. Nat Chem Biol. 2015 Feb 9. doi: 10.1038/nchembio.1753. PubMed 25664691.
Backbone
  Vector backbone: pcDNA3.1
  Backbone size w/o insert (bp): 5333
  Total vector size (bp): 7541
  Vector type: Mammalian Expression
  Selectable markers: Neomycin (select with G418)
Growth in bacteria
  Bacterial resistance: Ampicillin, 100 μg/mL
  Growth temperature: 37°C
  Growth strain: Stbl3
  Copy number: High Copy
Gene/Insert
  Gene/Insert name: Cry2FL-VP64
  Species: A. thaliana (mustard weed)
  Insert size (bp): 2181
  Promoter: CMV
  Tag / fusion protein: FLAG (N terminal on insert); SV40 NLS (N terminal on insert); SV40 NLS (C terminal on insert); HA tag (C terminal on insert)
  Cloning method: Gibson Cloning
  Sequencing primers: 5′ ATTGACGCAAATGGGCGGTAGGCGTGT; 3′ GCC TGC TAT TGT CTT CCC AAT
Terms and licenses: Academic/Nonprofit Terms; Industry Terms: Not Available to Industry
How to cite: pcDNA3.1-Cry2FL-VP64 was a gift from Charles Gersbach (Addgene plasmid # 60554 ; http://n2t.net/addgene:60554 ; RRID:Addgene_60554)
