>Addgene plasmid #60554 | pcDNA3.1-Cry2FL-VP64 | addgene partial sequence | sequence record 98982 | CMV-F 5'-CGCAAATGGGCGGTAGGCGTG-3'
AGCTCTCTGGCTAACTAGAGAACCCACTGCTTACTGGCTTATCGAAATTAATACGACTCACTATAGGGAG
ACCCAAGCTGGCTAGCGCCATGGACTACAAAGACCATGACGGTGATTATAAAGATCATGACATCGATTAC
AAGGATGACGATGACAAGATGGCCCCCAAGAAGAAGAGGAAGGTGGGCCGCATGAAGATGGACAAAAAGA
CTATAGTTTGGTTTAGAAGAGACCTAAGGATTGAGGATAATCCTGCATTAGCAGCAGCTGCTCACGAAGG
ATCTGTTTTTCCTGTCTTCATTTGGTGTCCTGAAGAAGAAGGACAGTTTTATCCTGGAAGAGCTTCAAGA
TGGTGGATGAAACAATCACTTGCTCACTTATCTCAATCCTTGAAGGCTCTTGGATCTGACCTCACTTTAA
TCAAAACCCACAACACGATTTCAGCGATCTTGGATTGTATCCGCGTTACCGGTGCTACAAAAGTCGTCTT
TAACCACCTCTATGATCCTGTTTCGTTAGTTCGGGACCATACCGTAAAGGAGAAGCTGGTGGAACGTGGG
ATCTCTGTGCAAAGCTACAATGGAGATCTATTGTATGAACCGTGGGAGATATACTGCGAAAAGGGCAAAC
CTTTTACGAGTTTCAATTCTTACTGGAAGAAATGCTTAGATATGTCGATTG
