>Addgene plasmid #60554 | pcDNA3.1-Cry2FL-VP64 | addgene partial sequence | sequence record 98983 | BGH-rev 5'-TAGAAGGCACAGTCGAGG-3'
GGCCGCGAATTCCTACCGATTCAAGAAGCGTAGTCCGGAACGTCGTACGGGTAGTTAATTAACATATCGA
GATCGAAATCGTCCAGAGCATCGGAGCCGAGCATGTCCAGATCAAAGTCATCCAATGCGTCGCTTCCCAA
CATATCCAGGTCAAAGTCATCGAGGGCATCAGAACCCAGCATGTCGAGATCGAAATCGTCCAGCGCGTCG
GCGCGCCCAACTTTGCGTTTCTTTTTCGGGCTAGCCTTGGATCCGGCAATTGGTTTGCAACCATTTTTTC
CCAAACTTGTAGTAATCTGATCAGATGAATCTTGAATACCTTCCAGATTCTTCCCTTCTGATGCCAACGA
GCAAGACTGCGAAACGAAAAACACACTCGAAGAAGAAGAAGATTCAGCAGTCGAAAACAACTCCCTTTCA
TCGAATCCCCTAGATTTCTTCATGTCTCTCTCTTCTTCTTCCTCAGGTTTCACTCTCTTTGACCCGTTGT
AACGAACAGCCGAAGGTACTTGTTGGTCATTAGAAGACACAGATGGGCAAAGACCAGGTTCTTTAATGGT
ATTAGCCCCTAAGGCCTCGAAGCTATCTGCTACAATCTCATCAGGTGCTGCTCCGATC
